>Addgene plasmid #78908 | pCDH-puro-CMV-RC3AI | depositor partial sequence | sequence record 147880 | RC3AI.3
GCTAGCGAATTGCCACCATGTACCCCTACGACGTGCCCGACTACGCCATCAAGATCGCCACCAGGAAGTA
CCTGGGCAAGCAGAACGTGTACGACATCGGCGTGGAGAGGGACCACAACTTCGCCCTGAAGAACGGCTTC
ATCGCCAGCAACTGCTTCAACGAATTCATGGGCGCCCTGAAGGGCGAGATCAAGCAGAGGCTGAAGCTGA
AGGACGGCGGCCACTACGACGCTGAGGTCAAGACCACCTACAAGGCCAAGAAGCCCGTGCAGCTGCCCGG
CGCCTACAACGTCAACATCAAGTTGGACATCACCTCCCACAACGAGGACTACACCATCGTGGAACAGTAC
GAACGCGCCGAGGGCCGCCACTCCACCGACGAGGTGGACGGCATCATCAAGGAGTTCATGCGCTTCAAGG
TGCACATGGAGGGCTCCGTGAACGGCCACGAGTTCGAGATCGAGGGCGAGGGCGAGGGCCGCCCCTACGA
GGGCACCCAGACCGCCAAGCTGAAGGTGACCAAGGGTGGCCCCCTGCCCTTCGCCTGGGACATCCTGTCC
CCTCAGTTCATGTACGGCTCCAAGGCCTACGTGAAGCACCCCGCCGACATCCCCGACTACTTGAAGCTGT
CCTTCCCCGAGGGCTTCAAGTGGGAGCGCGTGATGAACTTCGAGGACGGCGGCGTGGTGACCGTGACCCA
GGACTCCTCCCTGCAGGACGGCGAGTTCATCTACAAGGTGAAGCTGCGCGGCACCAACTTCCCCTCCGAC
GGCCCCGTAATGCAGAAGAAGACCATGGGCTGGGAGGCCTCCTCCGAGCGGATGTACCCCGAGGACGGAT
CCGCCGAGTACTGCCTGAGCTACGAGACCGAGATCCTGACCGTGGAGTACGGCCTGCTGCCTATCGGCAA
GATCGTGGAGAAGAGGATCGAGTGCACCGTGTACAGCGTGGACAACAACGGCAACATCTACACCCAGCCT
GTGGCCCAGTGGCACGACAGGGGCGAGCAGGAGGTGTTCGAGTACTGCCTGGAGGACGGCAGCCTGATCA
GGGCCACCAAGGACCACAAGTTCATGACCGTGGACGGCCAGATGCTGCCTATCGACGAGATCTTCGAGAG
GGAGCTGGACCTGATGAGGGTGGACAACCTGCCTAACCCCGACTTCCCACCCGAAGTAGAGGAACAGGAT
GCCAGCACCCTGCCTGTGTCTTGTGCCTGGGAGAGTGGGATGAAACGCCACAGAGCAGCCTGTGCTTCGG
CTAGTATTAATGTGTAAGCGGCCGC
