>Addgene plasmid #78908 | pCDH-puro-CMV-RC3AI | addgene partial sequence | sequence record 150220 | CMV-F 5'-CGCAAATGGGCGGTAGGCGTG-3'
AGCAGAGCTCGTTTTGTGAACCGTCAGATCGCCTGGAGACGCCATCCACGCTGTTTTGACCTCCATAGAA
GATTCTAGAGCTAGCGAATTGCCACCATGTACCCCTACGACGTGCCCGACTACGCCATCAAGATCGCCAC
CAGGAAGTACCTGGGCAAGCAGAACGTGTACGACATCGGCGTGGAGAGGGACCACAACTTCGCCCTGAAG
AACGGCTTCATCGCCAGCAACTGCTTCAACGAATTCATGGGCGCCCTGAAGGGCGAGATCAAGCAGAGGC
TGAAGCTGAAGGACGGCGGCCACTACGACGCTGAGGTCAAGACCACCTACAAGGCCAAGAAGCCCGTGCA
GCTGCCCGGCGCCTACAACGTCAACATCAAGTTGGACATCACCTCCCACAACGAGGACTACACCATCGTG
GAACAGTACGAACGCGCCGAGGGCCGCCACTCCACCGACGAGGTGGACGGCATCATCAAGGAGTTCATGC
GCTTCAAGGTGCACATGGAGGGCTCCGTGAACGGCCACGAGTTCGAGATCGAGGGCGAGGGCGAGGGCCG
CCCCTACGAGGGCACCCAGACCGCCAAGCTGAAGGTGACCAAGGGTGGCCCCCTGCCCTTCGCCTGGGAC
ATCCTGTCCCCTCAGTTCATGTACGGCTCCAAGGCCTACGTGAAGCACCCCGCCGACATCCCCGACTACT
TGAAGCTGTCCTTCCCCGAGGGCTTCAAGTGGGAGCGCGTGATGAACTTCGAGGACGGCGGCGTGGTGAC
CGTGACCCAGGACTCCTCCCTGCAGGACGGCGAGTTCATCTACAAGGTGAAGCTGCGCGGCACCAACTT
