>Addgene plasmid #78908 | pCDH-puro-CMV-RC3AI | addgene partial sequence | sequence record 150225 | WPRE-R 5'-CATAGCGTAAAAGGAGCAACA-3'
AATTTTGTAATCCAGAGGTTGATTGTCGACTCAGGCACCGGGCTTGCGGGTCATGCACCAGGTGCGCGGT
CCTTCGGGCACCTCGACGTCGGCGGTGACGGTGAAGCCGAGCCGCTCGTAGAAGGGGAGGTTGCGGGGCG
CGGAGGTCTCCAGGAAGGCGGGCACCCCGGCGCGCTCGGCCGCCTCCACTCCGGGGAGCACGACGGCGCT
GCCCAGACCCTTGCCCTGGTGGTCGGGCGAGACGCCGACGGTGGCCAGGAACCACGCGGGCTCCTTGGGC
CGGTGCGGCGCCAGGAGGCCTTCCATCTGTTGCTGCGCGGCCAGCCGGGAACCGCTCAACTCGGCCATGC
GCGGGCCGATCTCGGCGAACACCGCCCCCGCTTCGACGCTCTCCGGCGTGGTCCAGACCGCCACCGCGGC
GCCGTCGTCCGCGACCCACACCTTGCCGATGTCGAGCCCGACGCGCGTGAGGAAGAGTTCTTGCAGCTCG
GTGACCCGCTCGATGTGGCGGTCCGGATCGACGGTGTGGCGCGTGGCGGGGTAGTCGGCGAACGCGGCGG
CGAGGGTGCGTACGGCCCTGGGGACGTCGTCGCGGGTGGCGAGGCGCACCGTGGGCTTGTACTCGGTCAT
CTAGCGTAGGCGCCGGTCACAGCTTGGATCTGTAACGGCGCAGAACAGAAAACGAAACAAAGACGTAGAG
TTGAGCAAGCAGGGTCAGGCAAAGCGTGGAAGAGCCGGCTGAGTCTAGGTAGGCTCCCAAGGGAAGCGCC
GGACAAAGGCCCGGTCTCGAACCTGAGCTTTTAAAACTTACCTTAGACGGCGGACGCCAGTTTCAGGAAG
GCAACAA
