>Addgene plasmid #78908 | pCDH-puro-CMV-RC3AI | addgene partial sequence | sequence record 151258 | puro-variant-R 5'-gtgggcttgtactcggtcat-3'
GGATCTGTAACGGCGCAGAACAGAAAACGAAACAAAGACGTAGAGTTGAGCAAGCAGGGTCAGGCAAAGC
GTGGAGAGCCGGCTGAGTCTAGGTAGGCTCCAAGGGAGCGCCGGACAAAGGCCCGGTCTCGACCTGAGCT
TTAAACTTACCTAGACGGCGGACGCAGTTCAGGAGGCACCACAGGCGGGAGGCGGCAGAACGCGACTCAA
CCGGCGTGGATGGCGGCCTCAGGTAGGGCGGCGGGCGCGTGAAGGAGAGATGCGAGCCCCTCGAAGCTTC
AGCTGTGTTCTGGCGGCAAACCCGTTGCGAAAAAGAACGTTCACGGCGACTACTGCACTTATATACGGTT
CTCCCCCACCCTCGGGAAAAAGGCGGAGCCAGTACACGACATCACTTTCCCAGTTTACCCCGCGCCACCT
TCTCTAGGCACCCGTTCAATTGCCGACCCCTCCCCCCAACTTCTCGGGGACTGTGGGCGATGTGCGCTCT
GCCCACTGACGGGCACCGGAGCGATCGCAGATCCTTCGCGGCCGCTTACACATTAATACTAGCCGAAGCA
CAGGCTGCTCTGTGGCGTTTCATCCCACTCTCCCAGGCACAAGACACAGGCAGGGTGCTGGCATCCTGTT
CCTCTACTTCGGGTGGGAAGTCGGGGTTAGGCAGGTTGTCCACCCTCATCAGGTCCAGCTCCCTCTCGAA
GATCTCGTCGATAGGCAGCATCTGGCCGTCCACGGTCATGAACTTGTGGTCCTTGGTGGCCCTGATCAGG
CTGCCGTCCTCCAGGCAGTACTCGAACACCTCCTGCTCGCCCCTGTCGTGCCACTGGGCCACAGGCTGGG
TGTAGATGTTGCCGTTGTTGTCCACGCTGTACACGGTGCACTCGATCCTCTTCTCCACGATCTTGCCGAT
AGGCAGCAGGCCGTACTCCACGGTCAGGATCTCGGTCTCGTAGCTCAGGCAGTACTCGGCGGATCCGTCC
TCGGGGTACATCCGCTCGGAGGAGG
