[The description below was written by a language model from this plasmid's Addgene catalogue record.]
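Description:
pCDH-puro-CMV-RC3AI is a lentiviral expression plasmid built on the pCDH backbone (about 7.4 kb without insert). It delivers a genetically encoded fluorescent indicator of caspase-3-like protease activity into mammalian cells. It is maintained in bacteria as a high-copy plasmid under ampicillin selection, and a recombination-deficient strain is listed for growth, as is usual for vectors carrying lentiviral repeats. Transduced mammalian cells can be selected with puromycin, so stable sensor-expressing lines can be established. No feature table accompanies the record, so the promoter driving the puromycin marker and the individual viral elements are not stated.

The payload is RC3AI, a synthetic insert of roughly 1.3 kb cloned between NheI and NotI sites, both of which are preserved. It is expressed from the CMV promoter and carries an N-terminal HA tag for immunodetection. The record lists an S320A substitution and a deletion of amino acids 1–200, but it does not explain which parent sequence these refer to. RC3AI belongs to a family of sensors (alongside VC3AI and GC3AI) that are activated by protein cleavage. According to the depositor's comments, which are based on VC3AI, the intact sensor has little or no fluorescence and lights up only after cleavage at a DEVDG sensor sequence; other DXXDG motifs do not work.

The depositor also notes that apparent background signal generally reflects genuinely cleaved sensor produced by low basal caspase-3/7 activity. Very low sensor expression performs poorly. Stable lines are therefore chosen for the highest expression that still shows no basal fluorescence. The construct is typically used to visualise apoptosis-associated caspase activation in living cells.
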