Addgene plasmid #78908: pCDH-puro-CMV-RC3AI
Purpose: Indicator of caspase-3-like protease activity
Depositing lab: Binghui Li. Depositing organization: Tianjin Medical University, Cancer Institute and Hospital. Publication: Visualization of caspase-3-like activity in cells using a genetically encoded fluorescent biosensor activated by protein cleavage. Zhang J, Wang X, Cui W, Wang W, Zhang H, Liu L, Zhang Z, Li Z, Ying G, Zhang N, Li B. Nat Commun. 2013;4:2157. doi: 10.1038/ncomms3157. PubMed 23857461.
Backbone
  Vector backbone: pCDH
  Backbone size w/o insert (bp): 7378
  Vector type: Lentiviral
  Selectable markers: Puromycin
Growth in bacteria
  Bacterial resistance: Ampicillin, 100 μg/mL
  Growth temperature: 37°C
  Growth strain: NEB Stable
  Copy number: High Copy
Gene/Insert
  Gene/Insert name: RC3AI
  Species: Synthetic
  Insert size (bp): 1285
  Mutation: S320A, deletion of AA1-200
  Promoter: CMV
  Tag / fusion protein: HA (N terminal on insert)
  Cloning method: Restriction Enzyme; 5′ cloning site NheI (not destroyed); 3′ cloning site NotI (not destroyed)
  Sequencing primers: 5′ CMV-forward
Terms and licenses: Academic/Nonprofit Terms; Industry Terms: Not Available to Industry
Depositor comments: Usage information based on sensor VC3AI: VC3AI has no or little background fluorescence, and its activation depends on the cleavage of sensor sequence of DEVDG. In fact, the sensors containing DXXDG other than DEVDG do not work. However, cells expressing VC3AI may have “background” fluorescence in some conditions, and we can conform the so-called basal fluorescence still results from the cleaved VC3AI, because cells could have a low level of activated caspase3/7 in some conditions depending on cell line and culture condition. To avoid the possible detectable basal fluorescence, we infect cells with different dilutions of lentivirus and use the stable cell line expressing sensor protein as high as possible but without basal fluorescence for experiments. Notably, the low level of sensor protein expression work poorly. During our investigation, the basal fluorescence often happens on GC3AI, if the sensor protein expression level is high. This is because GC3AI protein is more stable than other sensors.
How to cite: pCDH-puro-CMV-RC3AI was a gift from Binghui Li (Addgene plasmid # 78908 ; http://n2t.net/addgene:78908 ; RRID:Addgene_78908)
